Addgene plasmid #174762: pZA49
Purpose: Entry clone for Golden Gate assembly
Depositing lab: Sophien Kamoun. Depositing organization: Sainsbury Laboratory, Norwich. Publication: A vector system for fast-forward studies of the HOPZ-ACTIVATED RESISTANCE1 (ZAR1) resistosome in the model plant Nicotiana benthamiana. Harant A, Pai H, Sakai T, Kamoun S, Adachi H. Plant Physiol. 2022 Jan 20;188(1):70-80. doi: 10.1093/plphys/kiab471. PubMed 34633454.
Backbone
  Vector backbone: pICH41308
  Backbone manufacturer: https://www.addgene.org/47998/
  Vector type: Unspecified
Growth in bacteria
  Bacterial resistance: Spectinomycin, 50 μg/mL
  Growth temperature: 37°C
  Growth strain: DH5alpha
  Copy number: High Copy
Gene/Insert
  Gene/Insert name: GG_synthesized NbZAR1 (NbZAR1syn) with STOP codon
  Species: N. benthamiana
  Mutation: WT + STOP codon
  Cloning method: Restriction Enzyme; 5′ cloning site unknown (unknown if destroyed)
Terms and licenses: Academic/Nonprofit Terms; Industry Terms: Not Available to Industry
How to cite: pZA49 was a gift from Sophien Kamoun (Addgene plasmid # 174762 ; http://n2t.net/addgene:174762 ; RRID:Addgene_174762)
