[The description below was written by a language model from this plasmid's Addgene catalogue record and pLannotate feature annotations shown in this document.]
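Description:
pZA49 is a Golden Gate entry clone built on the pICH41308 backbone, a level 0 acceptor from the MoClo-style modular cloning toolkit that is generally used to hold coding-sequence modules. It is a small, high-copy bacterial plasmid (the sequenced record is about 4.8 kb) that replicates in E. coli from a ColE1/pUC-type origin and is selected with spectinomycin through the aadA aminoglycoside adenylyltransferase gene, which lies downstream of a bla-type promoter. The short integrase, gentamicin acetyltransferase and lacI fragments picked up by the automated annotation are most likely remnants of the integron-derived resistance cassette and of the original lacZ-based cloning region. They are not functional genes.

The payload is a synthesized, Golden Gate-compatible version of the Nicotiana benthamiana ZAR1 coding sequence (NbZAR1syn), recorded as wild type and ending in a stop codon. The annotation software labels this roughly 2.5 kb open reading frame as RPP13L4/ZAR1 from Arabidopsis because that is the closest database homologue, which is consistent with the catalogue description. ZAR1 (HOPZ-ACTIVATED RESISTANCE1) is an NLR immune receptor that assembles into a resistosome upon activation.

No plant promoter, terminator or epitope tag is annotated, as expected for a promoterless module that is not expressed on its own. Because the stop codon is included, this part suits assemblies producing untagged protein or N-terminal fusions rather than C-terminal ones. It is intended to be combined with promoter and terminator modules in type IIS restriction-ligation reactions, yielding expression constructs for studying ZAR1 function in N. benthamiana. The flanking cloning sites are not specified in the record.
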