Features (pLannotate 1.2.2; 7 found; start..end, strand, type, name):
    110..214     +  promoter       AmpR promoter: bla
    205..285     -  CDS            int (fragment): INT2_ECOLX - Protein inferred from homology: Swiss-Prot protein existence level 3. Putative integrase believed to be involved in the insertion of antibiotic resistance genes into plasmids and transposons. From Escherichia coli.
    373..429     +  CDS            GmR (fragment): gentamycin acetyltransferase; aacC1; confers resistance to gentamycin
    436..1224    +  CDS            aadA: S3AD_ECOLX - Experimental evidence at protein level: Swiss-Prot protein existence level 1. Mediates bacterial resistance to the antibiotics streptomycin and spectinomycin. From Escherichia coli.
   1398..1986    +  rep_origin     ori: high-copy-number ColE1/pMB1/pBR322/pUC origin of replication
   2169..2218    +  CDS            lacI (fragment): lac repressor; lacI; The lac repressor binds to the lac operator to inhibit transcription in E. coli. This inhibition can be relieved by adding lactose or isopropyl-β-D-thiogalactopyranoside (IPTG).
   2235..4754    +  CDS            RPP13L4: R13L4_ARATH - Also known as ZAR1 From Arabidopsis thaliana (Mouse-ear cress).
>Addgene plasmid #174762 | pZA49 | addgene full sequence | sequence record 344655 | Addgene NGS Result
GTGGCTCTTCAGTGGACGAAAGGGCCTCGTGATACGCCTATTTTTATAGGTTAATGTCATGATAATAATG
GTTTCTTAGACGTCAGGTGGCACTTTTCGGGGAAATGTGCGCGGAACCCCTATTTGTTTATTTTTCTAAA
TACATTCAAATATGTATCCGCTCATGAGACAATAACCCTGATAAATGCTTCAATAATATTGAAAAAGGAA
GAGTATGCGCTCACGCAACTGGTCCAGAACCTTGACCGAACGCAGCGGTGGTAACGGCGCAGTGGCGGTT
TTCATGGCTTGTTATGACTGTTTTTTTTTGGGGTACAGTCTATGCCTCGGGCATCCAAGCAGCAAGCGCG
TTACGCCGTGGGTCGATGTTTGATGTTATGGAGCAGCAACGATGTTACGCAGCAGGGCAGTCGCCCTAAA
ACAAAGTTAAACATCATGAGGGAAGCGGTGATCGCCGAAGTATCGACTCAACTATCAGAGGTAGTTGGCG
TCATCGAGCGCCATCTCGAACCGACGTTGCTGGCCGTACATTTGTACGGCTCCGCAGTGGATGGCGGCCT
GAAGCCACACAGCGATATTGATTTGCTGGTTACGGTGACCGTAAGGCTTGATGAAACAACGCGGCGAGCT
TTGATCAACGACCTTTTGGAAACTTCGGCTTCCCCTGGAGAGAGCGAGATTCTCCGCGCTGTAGAAGTCA
CCATTGTTGTGCACGACGACATCATTCCGTGGCGTTATCCAGCTAAGCGCGAACTGCAATTTGGAGAATG
GCAGCGCAATGACATTCTTGCAGGTATCTTCGAGCCAGCCACGATCGACATTGATCTGGCTATCTTGCTG
ACAAAAGCAAGAGAACATAGCGTTGCCTTGGTAGGTCCAGCGGCGGAGGAACTCTTTGATCCGGTTCCTG
AACAGGATCTATTTGAGGCGCTAAATGAAACCTTAACGCTATGGAACTCGCCGCCCGACTGGGCTGGCGA
TGAGCGAAATGTAGTGCTTACGTTGTCCCGCATTTGGTACAGCGCAGTAACCGGCAAAATCGCGCCGAAG
GATGTCGCTGCCGACTGGGCAATGGAGCGCCTGCCGGCCCAGTATCAGCCCGTCATACTTGAAGCTAGAC
AGGCTTATCTTGGACAAGAAGAAGATCGCTTGGCCTCGCGCGCAGATCAGTTGGAAGAATTTGTCCATTA
CGTAAAAGGCGAGATCACCAAGGTAGTCGGCAAATAACTGTCAGACCAAGTTTACTCATATATACTTTAG
ATTGATTTAAAACTTCATTTTTAATTTAAAAGGATCTAGGTGAAGATCCTTTTTGATAATCTCATGACCA
AAATCCCTTAACGTGAGTTTTCGTTCCACTGAGCGTCAGACCCCGTAGAAAAGATCAAAGGATCTTCTTG
AGATCCTTTTTTTCTGCGCGTAATCTGCTGCTTGCAAACAAAAAAACCACCGCTACCAGCGGTGGTTTGT
TTGCCGGATCAAGAGCTACCAACTCTTTTTCCGAAGGTAACTGGCTTCAGCAGAGCGCAGATACCAAATA
CTGTTCTTCTAGTGTAGCCGTAGTTAGGCCACCACTTCAAGAACTCTGTAGCACCGCCTACATACCTCGC
TCTGCTAATCCTGTTACCAGTGGCTGCTGCCAGTGGCGATAAGTCGTGTCTTACCGGGTTGGACTCAAGA
CGATAGTTACCGGATAAGGCGCAGCGGTCGGGCTGAACGGGGGGTTCGTGCACACAGCCCAGCTTGGAGC
GAACGACCTACACCGAACTGAGATACCTACAGCGTGAGCTATGAGAAAGCGCCACGCTTCCCGAAGGGAG
AAAGGCGGACAGGTATCCGGTAAGCGGCAGGGTCGGAACAGGAGAGCGCACGAGGGAGCTTCCAGGGGGA
AACGCCTGGTATCTTTATAGTCCTGTCGGGTTTCGCCACCTCTGACTTGAGCGTCGATTTTTGTGATGCT
CGTCAGGGGGGCGGAGCCTATGGAAAAACGCCAGCAACGCGGCCTTTTTACGGTTCCTGGCCTTTTGCTG
GCCTTTTGCTCACATGTTCTTTCCTGCGTTATCCCCTGATTCTGTGGATAACCGTATTACCGCCTTTGAG
TGAGCTGATACCGCTCGCCGCAGCCGAACGACCGAGCGCAGCGAGTCAGTGAGCGAGGAAGCGGAAGAGC
GCCCAATACGCAAACCGCCTCTCCCCGCGCGTTGGCCGATTCATTAATCACTCTGTGGTCTCAAATGGTT
GATGCTGTTGTTACAGTTTTTCTTGAAAAGCTTCTTCATGTTCTTACTGAAGAATCTAGATTTTTGACTA
AGTATAGACAACAGTTCGAGAAGCTTAAGAACGAACTTCTTTTCATGCAGTCTTTCCTTAAGGACGCTGA
AAGACTTAAAAGAAAGAATAACACTTTGAAGGGTGTGATGTCTTGCCTTAGGGACTTGATCTTCGAGGCT
GAGGAGATCTTGGAGGATTGCCAGAACCAGTCTGCTGACTCTGATAGAGCTACTACTTGCTTCCACCCTA
AGAGGTTGTCTCTTAGGCACCAGACTGGAAAGTGTCTTGCAAAGATTAATGATAGGATTTCTGAAATTAA
GCAGAATATTTCTACATATCTTGGTGTGCCTCTTTTGGAGGAGGGTTCTATGGAGGCTCACAATAACCTT
ATGTCTAGATGGACATCTTCCCTTTATGACCACACTCAGGTAGTTGGTTTGGAAGGTGACACTGAGAAGA
TAAAGGATTGGCTATTTGAAGCAAGAGATGGTTTACTTACCATTGCATTTGTGGGTATGGGAGGACTTGG
TAAAACCACTCTTGCTCAGAAAGTTTTCAATGACAAAAGGGTGGAGGATCACTTGGAGAGGAGGATTTGG
GTGTCTGTTTCTCAAACATTTACTGAGGAACAAGTCATGAGAAGCATATTGAGGAGTTTAGGAGATGCAT
GTGTTGGTGATGACCAGTGTGAACTGTTAAGAAAAATAAACCAGTACCTTTTGGGAAAGAGGTTTTTGAT
TGTTATGGATGATGTTTGGAGCTGGGACAATGCCTGGTGGCAAAAAATCTATACTGGACTGCCCAAAGGA
AATGGGAGCACTGTTATTGTAACAACGAGAAATGAGCTAGTCGCTCGCAAGATGGGAGTTACAGAAGCAA
GAATACATTGGCCAAAATTCCTCAATGAGCACTACAGTTGGTTACTATTCCGGAAGATTGCATTTGCAGG
AAGTGCAGGTGAATGCCATTTCCCCGAGTTGGAGGACGTGGGAAAGGAGATTGTGGAAAAATGCAAGGGA
CTTCCTTTAGCAATCAAAGCAGTAGGAGGAGTGATGCTTTGCAAGCCATCTTACTATCACGAATGGAGGC
GTATTTCAAATCATTTCCGTGATGAATTGAAAGAAAATGATGACTCAGTGATGGCCTCACTACAGTTGAG
CTATGATGAACTCCCTCCTTACTTGAAATCCTGTTTCCTCTGTTTTTCACTCTTTCCTGAGGATTGTGTC
ATACCAAAAGACCAACTGATCCGTTGGTGGATTGGAGAAGGTTTCATACCTCTGAGAAGTGGTAGGTTAT
CGACTGAAGTGGGAGAAGATTGTTTCTCACAACTATCCAATCGGTGTTTGATAGAAGTTGTTGATAAGGC
TTACAATGGTGTGATCCACACATGCAAAATGCATGACATGGTTCGTGACTTGGTGATCAAATTAGCCGAG
GATGATGCATTTTTCACCCCAGCTGATGCAACTTGTCGGCATTTGGGTATTAAGAGTGAGATGAATTGGA
AGCAACTATTGAGCAATCAAAAATTACGAGCACTGCTAACAACCACCAAGAGTGGTGAAGTTAACAAAAT
CCATTCCGACATTGCCAAGAAGCTGTGCAAGAGTCGACACCTCCAAGTATTGGATCTGTCAAAATCAATT
TTCGATGTGCCTCTTTCAAGTTTGTTGGAAGGAATTGGATCTGCTAAGCAGCTCACTTATCTCAGTTTAA
GCAATACACATCCAATGATTGGAGTTCCAGCTTCCATATCCAAGCTTGAAAAATTACAGATTTTGGATTT
CAGCTATTGCCAAAATATGAAAATGCTCCCCTCTTGCGTTCTGACATTTGAGGAACTTGCTGTTTTGGAT
GTGAACAACTGTGGTTCCCTTGAGTACCTTCCAAAAGGATTAAGTAGGCTTTCCAATCTTCAAGTATTGC
TTGGGTTTAAGCCTGCAAAATTAAGCCAACCAGGAGGTTGTCGTATTGCTGAGCTCAGAAGCCTGACTCG
ACTCAGAACTCTCAGTTTAAGACTAACCGAAAATGAGGAGATTGGAGACGATGAGGGGAACGCACTGGTA
GATCTCCAAGAACTTCAATTTTTAACAATAAGTTGCTTTGGCAGTCAAGATAATGGACTTGCGACAAAAC
TTGGTAGACTTTATCCTCCACGACAACTCCACGAGCTGATTCTCAAATTTTATCCAAGTAAGACAAGTCC
TGAATGGCTTAACCCCAATCTCTCCCCCATGTTGCGATATTTATCAATCATCTCTGGTGATATTACACAA
ATGCACGAGAACTTCTGGGGTGATGGTAGTACTGCTTGGAAAATTGAGGGCTTAATGTTGGAATCTTTAT
CGGATTTGAGATTGGAATGGTCAGCAATGCATCAAGTCATGCCTTCGTTAAGAATACTCAAGGTTAGCTG
GTGCCCTGAGTTGGAGTCATTTCCAATTGAAGATGCAGGGTTTAGAGGGGGTCTATGGAAGAAGGAAGAA
CATAGGAACTAAGCTTTGAGACCACGAA
